Addgene plasmid #235629: pCAGEN_NES_V5_eMagAF_C233
Purpose: Encodes ALIBi C-terminal fragment, residues 233-321, fused to eMagAF (enhanced Magnet, acidic, fast), V5, and nuclear export sequence
Depositing lab: Maria Barna. Depositing organization: Stanford University. Publication: A subcellular map of translational machinery composition and regulation at the single-molecule level. Zhang Z, Xu A, Bai Y, Chen Y, Cates K, Kerr C, Bermudez A, Susanto TT, Wysong K, Garcia Marques FJ, Nolan GP, Pitteri S, Barna M. Science. 2025 Mar 7;387(6738):eadn2623. doi: 10.1126/science.adn2623. Epub 2025 Mar 7. PubMed 40048539.
Backbone
  Vector backbone: pCAGEN
  Vector type: Mammalian Expression
Growth in bacteria
  Bacterial resistance: Ampicillin, 100 μg/mL
  Growth temperature: 37°C
  Growth strain: DH5alpha
  Copy number: High Copy
Gene/Insert
  Gene/Insert name: ALIBi C-terminal fragment (alt name: NES-V5-eMagAF-C233)
  Species: Synthetic
  Mutation: residues 233-321
  Tag / fusion protein: NES-V5-eMagAF (N terminal on insert)
  Cloning method: Gibson Cloning
Terms and licenses: Academic/Nonprofit Terms; Industry Terms: Not Available to Industry
How to cite: pCAGEN_NES_V5_eMagAF_C233 was a gift from Maria Barna (Addgene plasmid # 235629 ; http://n2t.net/addgene:235629 ; RRID:Addgene_235629)
