[The description below was written by a language model from this plasmid's Addgene catalogue record and pLannotate feature annotations shown in this document.]
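Description:
pCAGEN_NES_V5_eMagAF_C233 is a mammalian expression plasmid of about 5.7 kb built on the pCAGEN backbone. It is propagated in E. coli through a high-copy ColE1/pUC-type origin and selected with ampicillin via the β-lactamase gene and its own promoter. Expression in mammalian cells is driven by the composite CAG arrangement: the CMV immediate-early enhancer, the chicken β-actin promoter and a chimeric β-actin/β-globin intron, with transcripts terminated by the rabbit β-globin polyadenylation signal. The short HBB fragments annotated on either side of the insert are most likely residual globin sequence from this cassette rather than intended coding parts. The backbone also carries lac promoter/operator remnants and an SV40 origin with an SV40 poly(A) signal. No mammalian selection marker is annotated.

The synthetic insert, assembled by Gibson cloning, encodes a single fusion protein. From the N terminus it comprises a nuclear export sequence, a V5 epitope tag, eMagAF (described as an enhanced Magnet, acidic, fast variant), and the C-terminal fragment of ALIBi spanning residues 233–321. The feature table identifies the Magnet portion as related to nMagHigh1, a negative Magnet derived from the Neurospora Vivid photoreceptor that heterodimerizes with positive Magnet partners under blue light. It matches the ALIBi fragment to E. coli BirA, the biotin ligase. The NES itself is not separately annotated.

This design suggests one half of a split, light-inducible biotin ligase. Illumination would bring it together with a complementary N-terminal fragment on a partner Magnet, which must be supplied from a separate construct. The NES should bias the protein toward the cytoplasm, and V5 allows its detection. The record does not describe the application beyond encoding this fragment, although the associated work concerns subcellular mapping of translational machinery.
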