Features (pLannotate 1.2.2; 20 found; start..end, strand, type, name):
      5..384     +  enhancer       CMV enhancer: human cytomegalovirus immediate early enhancer
    386..661     +  promoter       chicken β-actin promoter: No description available
    662..1678    +  intron         chimeric intron: chimera between introns from chicken β-actin and rabbit β-globin
   1676..1732    +  CDS            HBB (fragment): HBB_LEPEU - Experimental evidence at protein level: Swiss-Prot protein existence level 1. Involved in oxygen transport from the lung to the various peripheral tissues. From Lepus europaeus (European hare).
   1780..1821    +  CDS            V5 tag: epitope tag from simian virus 5
   1834..2283    +  CDS            nMagHigh1: "negative Magnet" variant of an N-terminally truncated Vivid (VVD) blue light photoreceptor from Neurospora crassa (Kawano et al., 2015) rapidly heterodimerizes with pMag or pMagFast2 upon blue light irradiation
   2314..2580    +  CDS            birA (fragment): BIRA_ECOLI - Also known as bioR, dhbB. Experimental evidence at protein level: Swiss-Prot protein existence level 1. Acts both as a biotin--[acetyl-CoA-carboxylase] ligase and a biotin-operon repressor. In the presence of ATP, BirA activates biotin to form the BirA-biotinyl-5'-adenylate (BirA-bio-5'-AMP or holoBirA) complex. HoloBirA can either transfer the biotinyl moiety to the biotin carboxyl carrier protein (BCCP) subunit of acetyl-CoA carboxylase, or bind to the biotin operator site and inhibit transcription of the operon. From Escherichia coli (strain K12).
   2603..2674    +  CDS            HBB (fragment): HBB_PONPY - Experimental evidence at transcript level: Swiss-Prot protein existence level 2. Involved in oxygen transport from the lung to the various peripheral tissues. From Pongo pygmaeus (Bornean orangutan).
   2745..2800    +  polyA_signal   β-globin poly(A) signal: rabbit β-globin polyadenylation signal (Gil and Proudfoot, 1987)
   3185..3201    -  protein_bind   lac operator: The lac repressor binds to the lac operator to inhibit transcription in E. coli. This inhibition can be relieved by adding lactose or isopropyl-β-D-thiogalactopyranoside (IPTG). lac repressor encoded by lacI
   3209..3239    -  promoter       lac promoter: promoter for the E. coli lac operon
   3254..3275    -  protein_bind   CAP binding site: CAP binding activates transcription in the presence of cAMP. E. coli catabolite activator protein
   3288..3327    -  CDS            lacI (fragment): lac repressor; lacI; The lac repressor binds to the lac operator to inhibit transcription in E. coli. This inhibition can be relieved by adding lactose or isopropyl-β-D-thiogalactopyranoside (IPTG).
   3334..3356    +  promoter       SV40 promoter (fragment): SV40 enhancer and early promoter
   3380..3515    +  rep_origin     SV40 ori: SV40 origin of replication
   3535..3669    +  polyA_signal   SV40 poly(A) signal: SV40 polyadenylation signal
   3671..3725    -  CDS            lacI (fragment): lac repressor; lacI; The lac repressor binds to the lac operator to inhibit transcription in E. coli. This inhibition can be relieved by adding lactose or isopropyl-β-D-thiogalactopyranoside (IPTG).
   3908..4496    -  rep_origin     ori: high-copy-number ColE1/pMB1/pBR322/pUC origin of replication
   4667..5527    -  CDS            AmpR: β-lactamase; bla; confers resistance to ampicillin, carbenicillin, and related antibiotics
   5528..5632    -  promoter       AmpR promoter: bla
>Addgene plasmid #235629 | pCAGEN_NES_V5_eMagAF_C233 | addgene full sequence | sequence record 467575 | Addgene NGS Result
GGTCGACATTGATTATTGACTAGTTATTAATAGTAATCAATTACGGGGTCATTAGTTCATAGCCCATATA
TGGAGTTCCGCGTTACATAACTTACGGTAAATGGCCCGCCTGGCTGACCGCCCAACGACCCCCGCCCATT
GACGTCAATAATGACGTATGTTCCCATAGTAACGCCAATAGGGACTTTCCATTGACGTCAATGGGTGGAG
TATTTACGGTAAACTGCCCACTTGGCAGTACATCAAGTGTATCATATGCCAAGTACGCCCCCTATTGACG
TCAATGACGGTAAATGGCCCGCCTGGCATTATGCCCAGTACATGACCTTATGGGACTTTCCTACTTGGCA
GTACATCTACGTATTAGTCATCGCTATTACCATGGTCGAGGTGAGCCCCACGTTCTGCTTCACTCTCCCC
ATCTCCCCCCCCTCCCCACCCCCAATTTTGTATTTATTTATTTTTTAATTATTTTGTGCAGCGATGGGGG
CGGGGGGGGGGGGGGSGCGCGCCAGGCGGGGCGGGGCGGGGCGAGGGGCGGGGCGGGGCGAGGCGGAGAG
GTGCGGCGGCAGCCAATCAGAGCGGCGCGCTCCGAAAGTTTCCTTTTATGGCGAGGCGGCGGCGGCGGCG
GCCCTATAAAAAGCGAAGCGCGCGGCGGGCGGGAGTCGCTGCGCGCTGCCTTCGCCCCGTGCCCCGCTCC
GCCGCCGCCTCGCGCCGCCCGCCCCGGCTCTGACTGACCGCGTTACTCCCACAGGTGAGCGGGCGGGACG
GCCCTTCTCCTCCGGGCTGTAATTAGCGCTTGGTTTAATGACGGCTTGTTTCTTTTCTGTGGCTGCGTGA
AAGCCTTGAGGGGCTCCGGGAGGGCCCTTTGTGCGGGGGGAGCGGCTCGGGGGGTGCGTGCGTGTGTGTG
TGCGTGGGGAGCGCCGCGTGCGGCTCCGCGCTGCCCGGCGGCTGTGAGCGCTGCGGGCGCGGCGCGGGGC
TTTGTGCGCTCCGCAGTGTGCGCGAGGGGAGCGCGGCCGGGGGCGGTGCCCCGCGGTGCGGGGGGGGCTG
CGAGGGGAACAAAGGCTGCGTGCGGGGTGTGTGCGTGGGGGGGTGAGCAGGGGGTGTGGGCGCGTCGGTC
GGGCTGCAACCCCCCCTGCACCCCCCTCCCCGAGTTGCTGAGCACGGCCCGGCTTCGGGTGCGGGGCTCC
GTACGGGGCGTGGCGCGGGGCTCGCCGTGCCGGGCGGGGGGTGGCGGCAGGTGGGGGTGCCGGGCGGGGC
GGGGCCGCCTCGGGCCGGGGAGGGCTCGGGGGAGGGGCGCGGCGGCCCCCGGAGCGCCGGCGGCTGTCGA
GGCGCGGCGAGCCGCAGCCATTGCCTTTTATGGTAATCGTGCGAGAGGGCGCAGGGACTTCCTTTGTCCC
AAATCTGTGCGGAGCCGAAATCTGGGAGGCGCCGCCGCACCCCCTCTAGCGGGCGCGGGGCGAAGCGGTG
CGGCGCCGGCAGGAAGGAAATGGGCGGGGAGGGCCTTCGTGCGTCGCCGCGCCGCCGTCCCCTTCTCCCT
CTCCAGCCTCGGGGCTGTCCGCGGGGGGACGGCTGCCTTCGGGGGGGACGGGGCAGGGCGGGGTTCGGCT
TCTGGCGTGTGACCGGCGGCTCTAGAGCCTCTGCTAACCATGTTCATGCCTTCTTCTTTTTCCTACAGCT
CCTGGGCAACGTGCTGGTTATTGTGCTGTCTCATCATTTTGGCAAAGAATTCCTCGAATGCTGCAGAAGA
AGCTGGAGGAGCTGGAACTGGGCTCTTCCGGTAAGCCTATCCCTAACCCTCTCCTCGGTCTCGATTCTAC
GGGATCCTCTGGACACACTCTTTACGCCCCTGGAGGATACGACATTATGGGATATTTGGATCAGATTGCG
AACCGCCCAAACCCTCAGGTCGAACTGGGGCCTGTGGACCTGTCATGTGCCCTGATCCTGTGCGATCTGA
AGCAAAAGGACACTCCGATCGTCTACGCCTCGGAAGCCTTCTTGGAGATGACCGGATACAACAGACATGA
GGTGCTCGGCAGGAACTGCAGATTCCTGCAGTCCCCCGACGGGATGGTGAAACCAAAGTCGACTCGCAAA
TATGTGGACTCGAACACGATCTTCACCATCAAGAAGGCCATCGACCGGAACGCCGAGGTCCAGGTGGAGG
TGGTCAACTTTAAGAAGAACGGCCAGCGGTTCGTGAACTTTCTGACCATCATTCCGGTCCGGGATGAAAC
CGGAGAGTACAGATACTCCATCGGATTCCAGTGCGAAACCGAAGGCAGTGGATCCGGCGGCAGTGGATCC
GGCCTGGATAGAAACACCCTGGCCGCTATGCTGATACGCGAACTGCGCGCCGCCCTGGAACTGTTCGAGC
AGGAGGGACTCGCTCCATATCTGAGTCGCTGGGAAAAATTGGATAACTTCATAAACCGACCCGTGAAGCT
GATCATCGGCGACAAGGAAATTTTCGGAATCTCTCGCGGCATCGATAAACAGGGGGCATTGCTGCTCGAG
CAGGATGGGATTATTAAGCCATGGATGGGCGGGGAAATCTCCCTTAGATCTGCAGAGAAGTGATCGAGGA
TATCGCGGCCGCACTCCTCAGGTGCAGGCTGCCTATCAGAAGGTGGTGGCTGGTGTGGCCAATGCCCTGG
CTCACAAATACCACTGAGATCTTTTTCCCTCTGCCAAAAATTATGGGGACATCATGAAGCCCCTTGAGCA
TCTGACTTCTGGCTAATAAAGGAAATTTATTTTCATTGCAATAGTGTGTTGGAATTTTTTGTGTCTCTCA
CTCGGAAGGACATATGGGAGGGCAAATCATTTAAAACATCAGAATGAGTATTTGGTTTAGAGTTTGGCAA
CATATGCCCATATGCTGGCTGCCATGAACAAAGGTTGGCTATAAAGAGGTCATCAGTATATGAAACAGCC
CCCTGCTGTCCATTCCTTATTCCATAGAAAAGCCTTGACTTGAGGTTAGATTTTTTTTATATTTTGTTTT
GTGTTATTTTTTTCTTTAACATCCCTAAAATTTTCCTTACATGTTTTACTAGCCAGATTTTTCCTCCTCT
CCTGACTACTCCCAGTCATAGCTGTCCCTCTTCTCTTATGGAGATCCCTCGACCTGCAGCCCAAGCTTGG
CGTAATCATGGTCATAGCTGTTTCCTGTGTGAAATTGTTATCCGCTCACAATTCCACACAACATACGAGC
CGGAAGCATAAAGTGTAAAGCCTGGGGTGCCTAATGAGTGAGCTAACTCACATTAATTGCGTTGCGCTCA
CTGCCCGCTTTCCAGTCGGGAAACCTGTCGTGCCAGCGGATCCGCATCTCAATTAGTCAGCAACCATAGT
CCCGCCCCTAACTCCGCCCATCCCGCCCCTAACTCCGCCCAGTTCCGCCCATTCTCCGCCCCATGGCTGA
CTAATTTTTTTTATTTATGCAGAGGCCGAGGCCGCCTCGGCCTCTGAGCTATTCCAGAAGTAGTGAGGAG
GCTTTTTTGGAGGCCTAGGCTTTTGCAAAAAGCTAACTTGTTTATTGCAGCTTATAATGGTTACAAATAA
AGCAATAGCATCACAAATTTCACAAATAAAGCATTTTTTTCACTGCATTCTAGTTGTGGTTTGTCCAAAC
TCATCAATGTATCTTATCATGTCTGGATCCGCTGCATTAATGAATCGGCCAACGCGCGGGGAGAGGCGGT
TTGCGTATTGGGCGCTCTTCCGCTTCCTCGCTCACTGACTCGCTGCGCTCGGTCGTTCGGCTGCGGCGAG
CGGTATCAGCTCACTCAAAGGCGGTAATACGGTTATCCACAGAATCAGGGGATAACGCAGGAAAGAACAT
GTGAGCAAAAGGCCAGCAAAAGGCCAGGAACCGTAAAAAGGCCGCGTTGCTGGCGTTTTTCCATAGGCTC
CGCCCCCCTGACGAGCATCACAAAAATCGACGCTCAAGTCAGAGGTGGCGAAACCCGACAGGACTATAAA
GATACCAGGCGTTTCCCCCTGGAAGCTCCCTCGTGCGCTCTCCTGTTCCGACCCTGCCGCTTACCGGATA
CCTGTCCGCCTTTCTCCCTTCGGGAAGCGTGGCGCTTTCTCATAGCTCACGCTGTAGGTATCTCAGTTCG
GTGTAGGTCGTTCGCTCCAAGCTGGGCTGTGTGCACGAACCCCCCGTTCAGCCCGACCGCTGCGCCTTAT
CCGGTAACTATCGTCTTGAGTCCAACCCGGTAAGACACGACTTATCGCCACTGGCAGCAGCCACTGGTAA
CAGGATTAGCAGAGCGAGGTATGTAGGCGGTGCTACAGAGTTCTTGAAGTGGTGGCCTAACTACGGCTAC
ACTAGAAGAACAGTATTTGGTATCTGCGCTCTGCTGAAGCCAGTTACCTTCGGAAAAAGAGTTGGTAGCT
CTTGATCCGGCAAACAAACCACCGCTGGTAGCGGTGGTTTTTTTGTTTGCAAGCAGCAGATTACGCGCAG
AAAAAAAGGATCTCAAGAAGATCCTTTGATCTTTTCTACGGGGTCTGACGCTCAGTGGAACGAAAACTCA
CGTTAAGGGATTTTGGTCATGAGATTATCAAAAAGGATCTTCACCTAGATCCTTTTAAATTAAAAATGAA
GTTTTAAATCAATCTAAAGTATATATGAGTAAACTTGGTCTGACAGTTACCAATGCTTAATCAGTGAGGC
ACCTATCTCAGCGATCTGTCTATTTCGTTCATCCATAGTTGCCTGACTCCCCGTCGTGTAGATAACTACG
ATACGGGAGGGCTTACCATCTGGCCCCAGTGCTGCAATGATACCGCGAGACCCACGCTCACCGGCTCCAG
ATTTATCAGCAATAAACCAGCCAGCCGGAAGGGCCGAGCGCAGAAGTGGTCCTGCAACTTTATCCGCCTC
CATCCAGTCTATTAATTGTTGCCGGGAAGCTAGAGTAAGTAGTTCGCCAGTTAATAGTTTGCGCAACGTT
GTTGCCATTGCTACAGGCATCGTGGTGTCACGCTCGTCGTTTGGTATGGCTTCATTCAGCTCCGGTTCCC
AACGATCAAGGCGAGTTACATGATCCCCCATGTTGTGCAAAAAAGCGGTTAGCTCCTTCGGTCCTCCGAT
CGTTGTCAGAAGTAAGTTGGCCGCAGTGTTATCACTCATGGTTATGGCAGCACTGCATAATTCTCTTACT
GTCATGCCATCCGTAAGATGCTTTTCTGTGACTGGTGAGTACTCAACCAAGTCATTCTGAGAATAGTGTA
TGCGGCGACCGAGTTGCTCTTGCCCGGCGTCAATACGGGATAATACCGCGCCACATAGCAGAACTTTAAA
AGTGCTCATCATTGGAAAACGTTCTTCGGGGCGAAAACTCTCAAGGATCTTACCGCTGTTGAGATCCAGT
TCGATGTAACCCACTCGTGCACCCAACTGATCTTCAGCATCTTTTACTTTCACCAGCGTTTCTGGGTGAG
CAAAAACAGGAAGGCAAAATGCCGCAAAAAAGGGAATAAGGGCGACACGGAAATGTTGAATACTCATACT
CTTCCTTTTTCAATATTATTGAAGCATTTATCAGGGTTATTGTCTCATGAGCGGATACATATTTGAATGT
ATTTAGAAAAATAAACAAATAGGGGTTCCGCGCACATTTCCCCGAAAAGTGCCACCTG
